Addgene plasmid #219715: L0I80_Bxb1mut(noBsaI)_GG1-GG4
Purpose: Level 0 Bxb1 integrase with mutated BsaI sites, GG1 and GG4 BsaI sites for golden gate assembly.
Depositing lab: Jennifer Nemhauser. Depositing organization: University of Washington.
Backbone
  Vector backbone: pCR-BluntII-TOPO
  Backbone manufacturer: Thermo fisher Scientific
  Backbone size w/o insert (bp): 3512
  Vector type: Synthetic Biology
Growth in bacteria
  Bacterial resistance: Kanamycin, 50 μg/mL
  Growth temperature: 37°C
  Growth strain: DH5alpha
  Copy number: High Copy
Gene/Insert
  Gene/Insert name: GG1-Bxb1(noBsaI0)-GG4
  Species: Synthetic
  Insert size (bp): 1541
  Cloning method: Golden Gate
Terms and licenses: Academic/Nonprofit Terms; Industry Terms: Not Available to Industry
How to cite: L0I80_Bxb1mut(noBsaI)_GG1-GG4 was a gift from Jennifer Nemhauser (Addgene plasmid # 219715 ; http://n2t.net/addgene:219715 ; RRID:Addgene_219715)
