[The description below was written by a language model from this plasmid's Addgene catalogue record and pLannotate feature annotations shown in this document.]
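Description:
L0I80_Bxb1mut(noBsaI)_GG1-GG4 is a Level 0 Golden Gate part plasmid for synthetic biology, built in the pCR-BluntII-TOPO cloning backbone. It carries a synthetic insert of about 1.5 kb encoding the Bxb1 integrase, a serine recombinase from a mycobacteriophage that catalyses unidirectional recombination between its attP and attB sites. The internal BsaI recognition sites of the coding sequence have been mutated away, so the part survives BsaI digestion intact. Flanking BsaI sites release it with the defined GG1 and GG4 overhangs, which set its position when it is assembled with other parts into higher-level transcriptional units. As a Level 0 part, the integrase has no dedicated promoter or terminator recorded. Those elements are meant to be supplied by other modules during assembly, and the record does not name the destination vectors or the final host organism.

The plasmid replicates in E. coli from a high-copy ColE1/pUC-type origin and is selected with kanamycin through the Tn5-derived NeoR/KanR gene. A BleoR (Sh ble) cassette conferring Zeocin resistance is also present. The remaining annotations are typical backbone remnants: the lac promoter, operator and CAP site, a lacZα fragment fused to a ccdB fragment (the lethal-gene cloning selection that an insert disrupts), a T7 promoter next to the cloning site, and short lacI, tnpA and bom fragments. Both feature tables, from the depositor sequence and the repository's sequencing result, are about 5.05 kb and annotate the same backbone elements. Neither labels the integrase itself, which presumably lies in the unannotated region of roughly 1.6 kb at the start of the sequence.
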