Features (pLannotate 1.2.2; 13 found; start..end, strand, type, name):
   1609..1627    -  promoter       T7 promoter: promoter for bacteriophage T7 RNA polymerase
   1630..1777    +  CDS            lacZα (fragment): LacZα fragment of β-galactosidase; lacZ fragment
   1787..2090    +  CDS            ccdB (fragment): CcdB, a bacterial toxin that poisons DNA gyrase; ccdB; Plasmids containing the ccdB gene cannot be propagated in standard E. coli strains.
   2138..2407    +  CDS            tnpA (fragment): TN5P_ECOLX - Also known as tnp. Experimental evidence at protein level: Swiss-Prot protein existence level 1. Mediates transposition of transposon Tn5 by a 'cut and paste' mechanism. First, the monomeric transposase binds the 19 bp inverted DNA repeats flanking the transposon. Then, dimerization of the DNA- bound transposase creates a synaptic DNA complex. After nicking of the first DNA strand, excision of the transposon proceeds through a series of intermediates. The transposase then mediates the insertion of the transposon at a new site by strand transfer. The activity of the wild- type tran
   2439..3233    +  CDS            NeoR/KanR: aminoglycoside phosphotransferase from Tn5; aph(3')-II (or nptII); confers resistance to neomycin, kanamycin, and G418 (Geneticin®)
   3254..3304    -  misc_feature   bom (fragment): basis of mobility region from pBR322
   3331..3419    +  promoter       AmpR promoter (fragment): bla
   3439..3813    +  CDS            BleoR: antibiotic-binding protein; Sh ble from Streptoalloteichus hindustanus; confers resistance to bleomycin, phleomycin, and Zeocin™
   3951..4539    +  rep_origin     ori: high-copy-number ColE1/pMB1/pBR322/pUC origin of replication
   4722..4814    +  CDS            lacI (fragment): lac repressor; lacI; The lac repressor binds to the lac operator to inhibit transcription in E. coli. This inhibition can be relieved by adding lactose or isopropyl-β-D-thiogalactopyranoside (IPTG).
   4827..4848    +  protein_bind   CAP binding site: CAP binding activates transcription in the presence of cAMP. E. coli catabolite activator protein
   4863..4893    +  promoter       lac promoter: promoter for the E. coli lac operon
   4901..4917    +  protein_bind   lac operator: The lac repressor binds to the lac operator to inhibit transcription in E. coli. This inhibition can be relieved by adding lactose or isopropyl-β-D-thiogalactopyranoside (IPTG). lac repressor encoded by lacI
>Addgene plasmid #219715 | L0I80_Bxb1mut(noBsaI)_GG1-GG4 | depositor full sequence | sequence record 429441 | L0I80_Bxb1mut(noBsaI)_GG1-GG4 sequence 5053 bps
GGATCGGAGGTCTCAA
[1500 nt withheld, positions 17-1516]
TAATAAGCTTTGAGACCTCATCACGCCTGAATTCTGCAGATATCCATCACACTGGCGGCCGCTCGAGCAT
GCATCTAGAGGGCCCAATTCGCCCTATAGTGAGTCGTATTACAATTCACTGGCCGTCGTTTTACAACGTC
GTGACTGGGAAAACCCTGGCGTTACCCAACTTAATCGCCTTGCAGCACATCCCCCTTTCGCCAGCTGGCG
TAATAGCGAAGAGGCCCGCACCGATCGCCCTTCCCAACAGTTGCGCAGCCTATACGTACGGCAGTTTAAG
GTTTACACCTATAAAAGAGAGAGCCGTTATCGTCTGTTTGTGGATGTACAGAGTGATATTATTGACACGC
CGGGGCGACGGATGGTGATCCCCCTGGCCAGTGCACGTCTGCTGTCAGATAAAGTCTCCCGTGAACTTTA
CCCGGTGGTGCATATCGGGGATGAAAGCTGGCGCATGATGACCACCGATATGGCCAGTGTGCCGGTCTCC
GTTATCGGGGAAGAAGTGGCTGATCTCAGCCACCGCGAAAATGACATCAAAAACGCCATTAACCTGATGT
TCTGGGGAATATAAATGTCAGGCATGAGATTATCAAAAAGGATCTTCACCTAGATCCTTTTCACGTAGAA
AGCCAGTCCGCAGAAACGGTGCTGACCCCGGATGAATGTCAGCTACTGGGCTATCTGGACAAGGGAAAAC
GCAAGCGCAAAGAGAAAGCAGGTAGCTTGCAGTGGGCTTACATGGCGATAGCTAGACTGGGCGGTTTTAT
GGACAGCAAGCGAACCGGAATTGCCAGCTGGGGCGCCCTCTGGTAAGGTTGGGAAGCCCTGCAAAGTAAA
CTGGATGGCTTTCTTGCCGCCAAGGATCTGATGGCGCAGGGGATCAAGCTCTGATCAAGAGACAGGATGA
GGATCGTTTCGCATGATTGAACAAGATGGATTGCACGCAGGTTCTCCGGCCGCTTGGGTGGAGAGGCTAT
TCGGCTATGACTGGGCACAACAGACAATCGGCTGCTCTGATGCCGCCGTGTTCCGGCTGTCAGCGCAGGG
GCGCCCGGTTCTTTTTGTCAAGACCGACCTGTCCGGTGCCCTGAATGAACTGCAAGACGAGGCAGCGCGG
CTATCGTGGCTGGCCACGACGGGCGTTCCTTGCGCAGCTGTGCTCGACGTTGTCACTGAAGCGGGAAGGG
ACTGGCTGCTATTGGGCGAAGTGCCGGGGCAGGATCTCCTGTCATCTCACCTTGCTCCTGCCGAGAAAGT
ATCCATCATGGCTGATGCAATGCGGCGGCTGCATACGCTTGATCCGGCTACCTGCCCATTCGACCACCAA
GCGAAACATCGCATCGAGCGAGCACGTACTCGGATGGAAGCCGGTCTTGTCGATCAGGATGATCTGGACG
AAGAGCATCAGGGGCTCGCGCCAGCCGAACTGTTCGCCAGGCTCAAGGCGAGCATGCCCGACGGCGAGGA
TCTCGTCGTGACCCATGGCGATGCCTGCTTGCCGAATATCATGGTGGAAAATGGCCGCTTTTCTGGATTC
ATCGACTGTGGCCGGCTGGGTGTGGCGGACCGCTATCAGGACATAGCGTTGGCTACCCGTGATATTGCTG
AAGAGCTTGGCGGCGAATGGGCTGACCGCTTCCTCGTGCTTTACGGTATCGCCGCTCCCGATTCGCAGCG
CATCGCCTTCTATCGCCTTCTTGACGAGTTCTTCTGAATTATTAACGCTTACAATTTCCTGATGCGGTAT
TTTCTCCTTACGCATCTGTGCGGTATTTCACACCGCATCAGGTGGCACTTTTCGGGGAAATGTGCGCGGA
ACCCCTATTTGTTTATTTTTCTAAATACATTCAAATATGTATCCGCTCATGAGACAATAACCCTGATAAA
TGCTTCAATAATAGCACGTGAGGAGGGCCACCATGGCCAAGTTGACCAGTGCCGTTCCGGTGCTCACCGC
GCGCGACGTCGCCGGAGCGGTCGAGTTCTGGACCGACCGGCTCGGGTTCTCCCGGGACTTCGTGGAGGAC
GACTTCGCCGGTGTGGTCCGGGACGACGTGACCCTGTTCATCAGCGCGGTCCAGGACCAGGTGGTGCCGG
ACAACACCCTGGCCTGGGTGTGGGTGCGCGGCCTGGACGAGCTGTACGCCGAGTGGTCGGAGGTCGTGTC
CACGAACTTCCGGGACGCCTCCGGGCCGGCCATGACCGAGATCGGCGAGCAGCCGTGGGGGCGGGAGTTC
GCCCTGCGCGACCCGGCCGGCAACTGCGTGCACTTCGTGGCCGAGGAGCAGGACTGACACGTGCTAAAAC
TTCATTTTTAATTTAAAAGGATCTAGGTGAAGATCCTTTTTGATAATCTCATGACCAAAATCCCTTAACG
TGAGTTTTCGTTCCACTGAGCGTCAGACCCCGTAGAAAAGATCAAAGGATCTTCTTGAGATCCTTTTTTT
CTGCGCGTAATCTGCTGCTTGCAAACAAAAAAACCACCGCTACCAGCGGTGGTTTGTTTGCCGGATCAAG
AGCTACCAACTCTTTTTCCGAAGGTAACTGGCTTCAGCAGAGCGCAGATACCAAATACTGTTCTTCTAGT
GTAGCCGTAGTTAGGCCACCACTTCAAGAACTCTGTAGCACCGCCTACATACCTCGCTCTGCTAATCCTG
TTACCAGTGGCTGCTGCCAGTGGCGATAAGTCGTGTCTTACCGGGTTGGACTCAAGACGATAGTTACCGG
ATAAGGCGCAGCGGTCGGGCTGAACGGGGGGTTCGTGCACACAGCCCAGCTTGGAGCGAACGACCTACAC
CGAACTGAGATACCTACAGCGTGAGCTATGAGAAAGCGCCACGCTTCCCGAAGGGAGAAAGGCGGACAGG
TATCCGGTAAGCGGCAGGGTCGGAACAGGAGAGCGCACGAGGGAGCTTCCAGGGGGAAACGCCTGGTATC
TTTATAGTCCTGTCGGGTTTCGCCACCTCTGACTTGAGCGTCGATTTTTGTGATGCTCGTCAGGGGGGCG
GAGCCTATGGAAAAACGCCAGCAACGCGGCCTTTTTACGGTTCCTGGCCTTTTGCTGGCCTTTTGCTCAC
ATGTTCTTTCCTGCGTTATCCCCTGATTCTGTGGATAACCGTATTACCGCCTTTGAGTGAGCTGATACCG
CTCGCCGCAGCCGAACGACCGAGCGCAGCGAGTCAGTGAGCGAGGAAGCGGAAGAGCGCCCAATACGCAA
ACCGCCTCTCCCCGCGCGTTGGCCGATTCATTAATGCAGCTGGCACGACAGGTTTCCCGACTGGAAAGCG
GGCAGTGAGCGCAACGCAATTAATGTGAGTTAGCTCACTCATTAGGCACCCCAGGCTTTACACTTTATGC
TTCCGGCTCGTATGTTGTGTGGAATTGTGAGCGGATAACAATTTCACACAGGAAACAGCTATGACCATGA
TTACGCCAAGCTATTTAGGTGACGCGTTAGAATACTCAAGCTATGCATCAAGCTTGGTACCGAGCTCGGA
TCCACTAGTAACGGCCGCCAGTGTGCTGGAATTCAGG
