Features (pLannotate 1.2.2; 13 found; start..end, strand, type, name):
   1607..1625    -  promoter       T7 promoter: promoter for bacteriophage T7 RNA polymerase
   1628..1775    +  CDS            lacZα (fragment): LacZα fragment of β-galactosidase; lacZ fragment
   1785..2088    +  CDS            ccdB (fragment): CcdB, a bacterial toxin that poisons DNA gyrase; ccdB; Plasmids containing the ccdB gene cannot be propagated in standard E. coli strains.
   2136..2405    +  CDS            tnpA (fragment): TN5P_ECOLX - Also known as tnp. Experimental evidence at protein level: Swiss-Prot protein existence level 1. Mediates transposition of transposon Tn5 by a 'cut and paste' mechanism. First, the monomeric transposase binds the 19 bp inverted DNA repeats flanking the transposon. Then, dimerization of the DNA- bound transposase creates a synaptic DNA complex. After nicking of the first DNA strand, excision of the transposon proceeds through a series of intermediates. The transposase then mediates the insertion of the transposon at a new site by strand transfer. The activity of the wild- type tran
   2437..3231    +  CDS            NeoR/KanR: aminoglycoside phosphotransferase from Tn5; aph(3')-II (or nptII); confers resistance to neomycin, kanamycin, and G418 (Geneticin®)
   3252..3302    -  misc_feature   bom (fragment): basis of mobility region from pBR322
   3329..3417    +  promoter       AmpR promoter (fragment): bla
   3437..3811    +  CDS            BleoR: antibiotic-binding protein; Sh ble from Streptoalloteichus hindustanus; confers resistance to bleomycin, phleomycin, and Zeocin™
   3949..4537    +  rep_origin     ori: high-copy-number ColE1/pMB1/pBR322/pUC origin of replication
   4720..4812    +  CDS            lacI (fragment): lac repressor; lacI; The lac repressor binds to the lac operator to inhibit transcription in E. coli. This inhibition can be relieved by adding lactose or isopropyl-β-D-thiogalactopyranoside (IPTG).
   4825..4846    +  protein_bind   CAP binding site: CAP binding activates transcription in the presence of cAMP. E. coli catabolite activator protein
   4861..4891    +  promoter       lac promoter: promoter for the E. coli lac operon
   4899..4915    +  protein_bind   lac operator: The lac repressor binds to the lac operator to inhibit transcription in E. coli. This inhibition can be relieved by adding lactose or isopropyl-β-D-thiogalactopyranoside (IPTG). lac repressor encoded by lacI
>Addgene plasmid #219715 | L0I80_Bxb1mut(noBsaI)_GG1-GG4 | addgene full sequence | sequence record 435740 | Addgene NGS Result
GGATCGGAGGTCTCAA
[194 nt withheld, positions 17-210]
A
[272 nt withheld, positions 212-483]
A
[50 nt withheld, positions 485-534]
G
[205 nt withheld, positions 536-740]
G
[775 nt withheld, positions 742-1516]
TAATAAGCTTTGAGACCTCATCACCTGAATTCTGCAGATATCCATCACACTGGCGGCCGCTCGAGCATGC
ATCTAGAGGGCCCAATTCGCCCTATAGTGAGTCGTATTACAATTCACTGGCCGTCGTTTTACAACGTCGT
GACTGGGAAAACCCTGGCGTTACCCAACTTAATCGCCTTGCAGCACATCCCCCTTTCGCCAGCTGGCGTA
ATAGCGAAGAGGCCCGCACCGATCGCCCTTCCCAACAGTTGCGCAGCCTATACGTACGGCAGTTTAAGGT
TTACACCTATAAAAGAGAGAGCCGTTATCGTCTGTTTGTGGATGTACAGAGTGATATTATTGACACGCCG
GGGCGACGGATGGTGATCCCCCTGGCCAGTGCACGTCTGCTGTCAGATAAAGTCTCCCGTGAACTTTACC
CGGTGGTGCATATCGGGGATGAAAGCTGGCGCATGATGACCACCGATATGGCCAGTGTGCCGGTCTCCGT
TATCGGGGAAGAAGTGGCTGATCTCAGCCACCGCGAAAATGACATCAAAAACGCCATTAACCTGATGTTC
TGGGGAATATAAATGTCAGGCATGAGATTATCAAAAAGGATCTTCACCTAGATCCTTTTCACGTAGAAAG
CCAGTCCGCAGAAACGGTGCTGACCCCGGATGAATGTCAGCTACTGGGCTATCTGGACAAGGGAAAACGC
AAGCGCAAAGAGAAAGCAGGTAGCTTGCAGTGGGCTTACATGGCGATAGCTAGACTGGGCGGTTTTATGG
ACAGCAAGCGAACCGGAATTGCCAGCTGGGGCGCCCTCTGGTAAGGTTGGGAAGCCCTGCAAAGTAAACT
GGATGGCTTTCTTGCCGCCAAGGATCTGATGGCGCAGGGGATCAAGCTCTGATCAAGAGACAGGATGAGG
ATCGTTTCGCATGATTGAACAAGATGGATTGCACGCAGGTTCTCCGGCCGCTTGGGTGGAGAGGCTATTC
GGCTATGACTGGGCACAACAGACAATCGGCTGCTCTGATGCCGCCGTGTTCCGGCTGTCAGCGCAGGGGC
GCCCGGTTCTTTTTGTCAAGACCGACCTGTCCGGTGCCCTGAATGAACTGCAAGACGAGGCAGCGCGGCT
ATCGTGGCTGGCCACGACGGGCGTTCCTTGCGCAGCTGTGCTCGACGTTGTCACTGAAGCGGGAAGGGAC
TGGCTGCTATTGGGCGAAGTGCCGGGGCAGGATCTCCTGTCATCTCACCTTGCTCCTGCCGAGAAAGTAT
CCATCATGGCTGATGCAATGCGGCGGCTGCATACGCTTGATCCGGCTACCTGCCCATTCGACCACCAAGC
GAAACATCGCATCGAGCGAGCACGTACTCGGATGGAAGCCGGTCTTGTCGATCAGGATGATCTGGACGAA
GAGCATCAGGGGCTCGCGCCAGCCGAACTGTTCGCCAGGCTCAAGGCGAGCATGCCCGACGGCGAGGATC
TCGTCGTGACCCATGGCGATGCCTGCTTGCCGAATATCATGGTGGAAAATGGCCGCTTTTCTGGATTCAT
CGACTGTGGCCGGCTGGGTGTGGCGGACCGCTATCAGGACATAGCGTTGGCTACCCGTGATATTGCTGAA
GAGCTTGGCGGCGAATGGGCTGACCGCTTCCTCGTGCTTTACGGTATCGCCGCTCCCGATTCGCAGCGCA
TCGCCTTCTATCGCCTTCTTGACGAGTTCTTCTGAATTATTAACGCTTACAATTTCCTGATGCGGTATTT
TCTCCTTACGCATCTGTGCGGTATTTCACACCGCATCAGGTGGCACTTTTCGGGGAAATGTGCGCGGAAC
CCCTATTTGTTTATTTTTCTAAATACATTCAAATATGTATCCGCTCATGAGACAATAACCCTGATAAATG
CTTCAATAATAGCACGTGAGGAGGGCCACCATGGCCAAGTTGACCAGTGCCGTTCCGGTGCTCACCGCGC
GCGACGTCGCCGGAGCGGTCGAGTTCTGGACCGACCGGCTCGGGTTCTCCCGGGACTTCGTGGAGGACGA
CTTCGCCGGTGTGGTCCGGGACGACGTGACCCTGTTCATCAGCGCGGTCCAGGACCAGGTGGTGCCGGAC
AACACCCTGGCCTGGGTGTGGGTGCGCGGCCTGGACGAGCTGTACGCCGAGTGGTCGGAGGTCGTGTCCA
CGAACTTCCGGGACGCCTCCGGGCCGGCCATGACCGAGATCGGCGAGCAGCCGTGGGGGCGGGAGTTCGC
CCTGCGCGACCCGGCCGGCAACTGCGTGCACTTCGTGGCCGAGGAGCAGGACTGACACGTGCTAAAACTT
CATTTTTAATTTAAAAGGATCTAGGTGAAGATCCTTTTTGATAATCTCATGACCAAAATCCCTTAACGTG
AGTTTTCGTTCCACTGAGCGTCAGACCCCGTAGAAAAGATCAAAGGATCTTCTTGAGATCCTTTTTTTCT
GCGCGTAATCTGCTGCTTGCAAACAAAAAAACCACCGCTACCAGCGGTGGTTTGTTTGCCGGATCAAGAG
CTACCAACTCTTTTTCCGAAGGTAACTGGCTTCAGCAGAGCGCAGATACCAAATACTGTTCTTCTAGTGT
AGCCGTAGTTAGGCCACCACTTCAAGAACTCTGTAGCACCGCCTACATACCTCGCTCTGCTAATCCTGTT
ACCAGTGGCTGCTGCCAGTGGCGATAAGTCGTGTCTTACCGGGTTGGACTCAAGACGATAGTTACCGGAT
AAGGCGCAGCGGTCGGGCTGAACGGGGGGTTCGTGCACACAGCCCAGCTTGGAGCGAACGACCTACACCG
AACTGAGATACCTACAGCGTGAGCTATGAGAAAGCGCCACGCTTCCCGAAGGGAGAAAGGCGGACAGGTA
TCCGGTAAGCGGCAGGGTCGGAACAGGAGAGCGCACGAGGGAGCTTCCAGGGGGAAACGCCTGGTATCTT
TATAGTCCTGTCGGGTTTCGCCACCTCTGACTTGAGCGTCGATTTTTGTGATGCTCGTCAGGGGGGCGGA
GCCTATGGAAAAACGCCAGCAACGCGGCCTTTTTACGGTTCCTGGCCTTTTGCTGGCCTTTTGCTCACAT
GTTCTTTCCTGCGTTATCCCCTGATTCTGTGGATAACCGTATTACCGCCTTTGAGTGAGCTGATACCGCT
CGCCGCAGCCGAACGACCGAGCGCAGCGAGTCAGTGAGCGAGGAAGCGGAAGAGCGCCCAATACGCAAAC
CGCCTCTCCCCGCGCGTTGGCCGATTCATTAATGCAGCTGGCACGACAGGTTTCCCGACTGGAAAGCGGG
CAGTGAGCGCAACGCAATTAATGTGAGTTAGCTCACTCATTAGGCACCCCAGGCTTTACACTTTATGCTT
CCGGCTCGTATGTTGTGTGGAATTGTGAGCGGATAACAATTTCACACAGGAAACAGCTATGACCATGATT
ACGCCAAGCTATTTAGGTGACGCGTTAGAATACTCAAGCTATGCATCAAGCTTGGTACCGAGCTCGGATC
CACTAGTAACGGCCGCCAGTGTGCTGGAATTCAGG
